Addgene plasmid #243771: mGreenLantern-T-SpyTag
Purpose: Expresses multifunctional construct enabling the YES-gated release of mGreenLantern from materials in response to TEV treatment. Construct contains a SpyTag for material tethering.
Depositing lab: Cole DeForest. Depositing organization: University of Washington. Publication: Boolean logic-gated protein presentation through autonomously compiled molecular topology. Gharios R, Ross ML, Li A, Kottantharayil SP, Hoye J, DeForest CA. Nat Chem Biol. 2025 Oct 9. doi: 10.1038/s41589-025-02037-5. PubMed 41068299.
Backbone
  Vector backbone: pET 29b (+)
  Vector type: Bacterial Expression
Growth in bacteria
  Bacterial resistance: Kanamycin, 50 μg/mL
  Growth temperature: 37°C
  Growth strain: DH5alpha
  Copy number: High Copy
Gene/Insert
  Gene/Insert name: mGreenLantern
  Species: Synthetic
  Tag / fusion protein: 6x His tag (C terminal on insert)
  Cloning method: Restriction Enzyme; 5′ cloning site Unknown (unknown if destroyed)
Terms and licenses: Academic/Nonprofit Terms; Industry Terms: Not Available to Industry
Depositor comments: MGSS-mGreenLantern-GGS(x3)-TEVc-GGS(x3)-SpyTag003-GGS(x3)-6xHis
How to cite: mGreenLantern-T-SpyTag was a gift from Cole DeForest (Addgene plasmid # 243771 ; http://n2t.net/addgene:243771 ; RRID:Addgene_243771)
