[The description below was written by a language model from this plasmid's Addgene catalogue record and pLannotate feature annotations shown in this document.]
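Description:
mGreenLantern-T-SpyTag is a bacterial expression plasmid of about 6.1 kb built on the pET 29b(+) backbone. It is selected with kanamycin through an aph(3')-Ia resistance gene and replicates from a ColE1/pBR322-type origin accompanied by the bom region and rop gene; the catalogue lists it as high copy. An f1 origin is also present, along with short tetracycline-resistance remnants carried over from the pBR322 lineage. Expression follows the standard pET design. A T7 promoter with an adjacent lac operator, the T7 gene 10 ribosome binding site and a T7 terminator frame the open reading frame, and a plasmid-borne lacI gene supplies the repressor. Transcription therefore requires a host that supplies T7 RNA polymerase and is relieved by IPTG.

The encoded synthetic fusion runs, from the N terminus, a short MGSS leader, the green fluorescent protein mGreenLantern, a TEV protease cleavage site, SpyTag003 and a C-terminal 6xHis tag, with triple GGS linkers between the modules. The automated annotation labels the fluorescent protein as mClover1.5, presumably a closest-match call for this related Aequorea-derived protein. It detects the TEV site and His tag only as fragments and does not annotate SpyTag, so the depositor's description is the better guide to the architecture. A SET1 fragment is annotated just downstream of the His tag, before the terminator.

The His tag allows affinity purification, and SpyTag003 allows covalent tethering to a SpyCatcher-bearing biomaterial. Because the TEV site lies between the fluorescent cargo and the anchor, TEV treatment frees mGreenLantern. This gives a single-input "YES" gate within a set of Boolean logic-gated protein release constructs.
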