Features (pLannotate 1.2.2; 20 found; start..end, strand, type, name):
     12..467     +  rep_origin     f1 ori (sequence partly withheld): f1 bacteriophage origin of replication; arrow indicates direction of (+) strand synthesis
    494..551     +  promoter       AmpR promoter (fragment): bla
    560..1375    -  CDS            KanR: aminoglycoside phosphotransferase; aph(3')-Ia; confers resistance to kanamycin in bacteria or G418 (Geneticin®) in eukaryotes
   1497..2085    +  rep_origin     ori: high-copy-number ColE1/pMB1/pBR322/pUC origin of replication
   2271..2413    -  misc_feature   bom: basis of mobility region from pBR322
   2515..2706    -  CDS            rop: Rop protein, which maintains plasmids at low copy number; rop
   2723..3103    +  CDS            YPB1_ECOLX: Protein predicted: Swiss-Prot protein existence level 4. From Escherichia coli.
   3175..3466    -  CDS            TcR (fragment): tetracycline efflux protein; tet; confers resistance to tetracycline
   3481..3502    -  protein_bind   CAP binding site: CAP binding activates transcription in the presence of cAMP. E. coli catabolite activator protein
   3515..4597    -  CDS            lacI: lac repressor; lacI; The lac repressor binds to the lac operator to inhibit transcription in E. coli. This inhibition can be relieved by adding lactose or isopropyl-β-D-thiogalactopyranoside (IPTG).
   4598..4675    -  promoter       lacI promoter: lacI
   4683..4962    -  CDS            TcR (fragment): tetracycline efflux protein; tet; confers resistance to tetracycline
   4988..5006    +  promoter       T7 promoter: promoter for bacteriophage T7 RNA polymerase
   5007..5031    +  protein_bind   lac operator: The lac repressor binds to the lac operator to inhibit transcription in E. coli. This inhibition can be relieved by adding lactose or isopropyl-β-D-thiogalactopyranoside (IPTG). lac repressor encoded by lacI
   5046..5068    +  RBS            RBS: efficient ribosome binding site from bacteriophage T7 gene 10 (Olins and Rangwala, 1989)
   5088..5804    +  CDS            mClover1.5: mClover1.5 is a fluorescent protein published in 2016, derived from Aequorea victoria. It is reported to be a monomer.
   5832..5851    +  CDS            TEV site (fragment): tobacco etch virus (TEV) protease recognition and cleavage site
   5982..5999    +  CDS            9xHis (fragment): 9xHis affinity tag
   6009..6058    +  CDS            SET1 (fragment): solubility-enhancement tag derived from T7 phage gene 10B
   6066..6113    +  terminator     T7 terminator: transcription terminator for bacteriophage T7 RNA polymerase
>Addgene plasmid #243771 | mGreenLantern-T-SpyTag | addgene full sequence | sequence record 486038 | Addgene NGS Result
TGGCGAATGGG
[124 nt withheld, positions 12-135]
C
[91 nt withheld, positions 137-227]
A
[49 nt withheld, positions 229-277]
CCTTTGACGTTGGAGTCCACGTTCTTT
[37 nt withheld, positions 305-341]
ACCCTATCTCGGTCTATTCTTTTGATTTATAAGGGATTTTGCCGATTTCGGCCTATTGGTTAAAAAATGA
GCTGATTTAACAAAAATTTAACGCGAATTTTAACAAAATATTAACGTTTACAATTTCAGGTGGCACTTTT
CGGGGAAATGTGCGCGGAACCCCTATTTGTTTATTTTTCTAAATACATTCAAATATGTATCCGCTCATGA
ATTAATTCTTAGAAAAACTCATCGAGCATCAAATGAAACTGCAATTTATTCATATCAGGATTATCAATAC
CATATTTTTGAAAAAGCCGTTTCTGTAATGAAGGAGAAAACTCACCGAGGCAGTTCCATAGGATGGCAAG
ATCCTGGTATCGGTCTGCGATTCCGACTCGTCCAACATCAATACAACCTATTAATTTCCCCTCGTCAAAA
ATAAGGTTATCAAGTGAGAAATCACCATGAGTGACGACTGAATCCGGTGAGAATGGCAAAAGTTTATGCA
TTTCTTTCCAGACTTGTTCAACAGGCCAGCCATTACGCTCGTCATCAAAATCACTCGCATCAACCAAACC
GTTATTCATTCGTGATTGCGCCTGAGCGAGACGAAATACGCGATCGCTGTTAAAAGGACAATTACAAACA
GGAATCGAATGCAACCGGCGCAGGAACACTGCCAGCGCATCAACAATATTTTCACCTGAATCAGGATATT
CTTCTAATACCTGGAATGCTGTTTTCCCGGGGATCGCAGTGGTGAGTAACCATGCATCATCAGGAGTACG
GATAAAATGCTTGATGGTCGGAAGAGGCATAAATTCCGTCAGCCAGTTTAGTCTGACCATCTCATCTGTA
ACATCATTGGCAACGCTACCTTTGCCATGTTTCAGAAACAACTCTGGCGCATCGGGCTTCCCATACAATC
GATAGATTGTCGCACCTGATTGCCCGACATTATCGCGAGCCCATTTATACCCATATAAATCAGCATCCAT
GTTGGAATTTAATCGCGGCCTAGAGCAAGACGTTTCCCGTTGAATATGGCTCATAACACCCCTTGTATTA
CTGTTTATGTAAGCAGACAGTTTTATTGTTCATGACCAAAATCCCTTAACGTGAGTTTTCGTTCCACTGA
GCGTCAGACCCCGTAGAAAAGATCAAAGGATCTTCTTGAGATCCTTTTTTTCTGCGCGTAATCTGCTGCT
TGCAAACAAAAAAACCACCGCTACCAGCGGTGGTTTGTTTGCCGGATCAAGAGCTACCAACTCTTTTTCC
GAAGGTAACTGGCTTCAGCAGAGCGCAGATACCAAATACTGTCCTTCTAGTGTAGCCGTAGTTAGGCCAC
CACTTCAAGAACTCTGTAGCACCGCCTACATACCTCGCTCTGCTAATCCTGTTACCAGTGGCTGCTGCCA
GTGGCGATAAGTCGTGTCTTACCGGGTTGGACTCAAGACGATAGTTACCGGATAAGGCGCAGCGGTCGGG
CTGAACGGGGGGTTCGTGCACACAGCCCAGCTTGGAGCGAACGACCTACACCGAACTGAGATACCTACAG
CGTGAGCTATGAGAAAGCGCCACGCTTCCCGAAGGGAGAAAGGCGGACAGGTATCCGGTAAGCGGCAGGG
TCGGAACAGGAGAGCGCACGAGGGAGCTTCCAGGGGGAAACGCCTGGTATCTTTATAGTCCTGTCGGGTT
TCGCCACCTCTGACTTGAGCGTCGATTTTTGTGATGCTCGTCAGGGGGGCGGAGCCTATGGAAAAACGCC
AGCAACGCGGCCTTTTTACGGTTCCTGGCCTTTTGCTGGCCTTTTGCTCACATGTTCTTTCCTGCGTTAT
CCCCTGATTCTGTGGATAACCGTATTACCGCCTTTGAGTGAGCTGATACCGCTCGCCGCAGCCGAACGAC
CGAGCGCAGCGAGTCAGTGAGCGAGGAAGCGGAAGAGCGCCTGATGCGGTATTTTCTCCTTACGCATCTG
TGCGGTATTTCACACCGCATATATGGTGCACTCTCAGTACAATCTGCTCTGATGCCGCATAGTTAAGCCA
GTATACACTCCGCTATCGCTACGTGACTGGGTCATGGCTGCGCCCCGACACCCGCCAACACCCGCTGACG
CGCCCTGACGGGCTTGTCTGCTCCCGGCATCCGCTTACAGACAAGCTGTGACCGTCTCCGGGAGCTGCAT
GTGTCAGAGGTTTTCACCGTCATCACCGAAACGCGCGAGGCAGCTGCGGTAAAGCTCATCAGCGTGGTCG
TGAAGCGATTCACAGATGTCTGCCTGTTCATCCGCGTCCAGCTCGTTGAGTTTCTCCAGAAGCGTTAATG
TCTGGCTTCTGATAAAGCGGGCCATGTTAAGGGCGGTTTTTTCCTGTTTGGTCACTGATGCCTCCGTGTA
AGGGGGATTTCTGTTCATGGGGGTAATGATACCGATGAAACGAGAGAGGATGCTCACGATACGGGTTACT
GATGATGAACATGCCCGGTTACTGGAACGTTGTGAGGGTAAACAACTGGCGGTATGGATGCGGCGGGACC
AGAGAAAAATCACTCAGGGTCAATGCCAGCGCTTCGTTAATACAGATGTAGGTGTTCCACAGGGTAGCCA
GCAGCATCCTGCGATGCAGATCCGGAACATAATGGTGCAGGGCGCTGACTTCCGCGTTTCCAGACTTTAC
GAAACACGGAAACCGAAGACCATTCATGTTGTTGCTCAGGTCGCAGACGTTTTGCAGCAGCAGTCGCTTC
ACGTTCGCTCGCGTATCGGTGATTCATTCTGCTAACCAGTAAGGCAACCCCGCCAGCCTAGCCGGGTCCT
CAACGACAGGAGCACGATCATGCGCACCCGTGGGGCCGCCATGCCGGCGATAATGGCCTGCTTCTCGCCG
AAACGTTTGGTGGCGGGACCAGTGACGAAGGCTTGAGCGAGGGCGTGCAAGATTCCGAATACCGCAAGCG
ACAGGCCGATCATCGTCGCGCTCCAGCGAAAGCGGTCCTCGCCGAAAATGACCCAGAGCGCTGCCGGCAC
CTGTCCTACGAGTTGCATGATAAAGAAGACAGTCATAAGTGCGGCGACGATAGTCATGCCCCGCGCCCAC
CGGAAGGAGCTGACTGGGTTGAAGGCTCTCAAGGGCATCGGTCGAGATCCCGGTGCCTAATGAGTGAGCT
AACTTACATTAATTGCGTTGCGCTCACTGCCCGCTTTCCAGTCGGGAAACCTGTCGTGCCAGCTGCATTA
ATGAATCGGCCAACGCGCGGGGAGAGGCGGTTTGCGTATTGGGCGCCAGGGTGGTTTTTCTTTTCACCAG
TGAGACGGGCAACAGCTGATTGCCCTTCACCGCCTGGCCCTGAGAGAGTTGCAGCAAGCGGTCCACGCTG
GTTTGCCCCAGCAGGCGAAAATCCTGTTTGATGGTGGTTAACGGCGGGATATAACATGAGCTGTCTTCGG
TATCGTCGTATCCCACTACCGAGATGTCCGCACCAACGCGCAGCCCGGACTCGGTAATGGCGCGCATTGC
GCCCAGCGCCATCTGATCGTTGGCAACCAGCATCGCAGTGGGAACGATGCCCTCATTCAGCATTTGCATG
GTTTGTTGAAAACCGGACATGGCACTCCAGTCGCCTTCCCGTTCCGCTATCGGCTGAATTTGATTGCGAG
TGAGATATTTATGCCAGCCAGCCAGACGCAGACGCGCCGAGACAGAACTTAATGGGCCCGCTAACAGCGC
GATTTGCTGGTGACCCAATGCGACCAGATGCTCCACGCCCAGTCGCGTACCGTCTTCATGGGAGAAAATA
ATACTGTTGATGGGTGTCTGGTCAGAGACATCAAGAAATAACGCCGGAACATTAGTGCAGGCAGCTTCCA
CAGCAATGGCATCCTGGTCATCCAGCGGATAGTTAATGATCAGCCCACTGACGCGTTGCGCGAGAAGATT
GTGCACCGCCGCTTTACAGGCTTCGACGCCGCTTCGTTCTACCATCGACACCACCACGCTGGCACCCAGT
TGATCGGCGCGAGATTTAATCGCCGCGACAATTTGCGACGGCGCGTGCAGGGCCAGACTGGAGGTGGCAA
CGCCAATCAGCAACGACTGTTTGCCCGCCAGTTGTTGTGCCACGCGGTTGGGAATGTAATTCAGCTCCGC
CATCGCCGCTTCCACTTTTTCCCGCGTTTTCGCAGAAACGTGGCTGGCCTGGTTCACCACGCGGGAAACG
GTCTGATAAGAGACACCGGCATACTCTGCGACATCGTATAACGTTACTGGTTTCACATTCACCACCCTGA
ATTGACTCTCTTCCGGGCGCTATCATGCCATACCGCGAAAGGTTTTGCGCCATTCGATGGTGTCCGGGAT
CTCGACGCTCTCCCTTATGCGACTCCTGCATTAGGAAGCAGCCCAGTAGTAGGTTGAGGCCGTTGAGCAC
CGCCGCCGCAAGGAATGGTGCATGCAAGGAGATGGCGCCCAACAGTCCCCCGGCCACGGGGCCTGCCACC
ATACCCACGCCGAAACAAGCGCTCATGAGCCCGAAGTGGCGAGCCCGATCTTCCCCATCGGTGATGTCGG
CGATATAGGCGCCAGCAACCGCACCTGTGGCGCCGGTGATGCCGGCCACGATGCGTCCGGCGTAGAGGAT
CGAGATCGATCTCGATCCCGCGAAATTAATACGACTCACTATAGGGGAATTGTGAGCGGATAACAATTCC
CCTCTAGAAATAATTTTGTTTAACTTTAAGAAGGAGATATACATATGGGGTCATCTATGGTAAGTAAAGG
AGAAGAGTTGTTTACCGGTGTCGTGCCCATCCTGGTCGAGTTAGACGGCGACGTTAACGGTCATAAGTTC
AGCGTTCGTGGCGAGGGTGAAGGTGACGCCACCAACGGCAAACTGACCTTGAAGTTCATCTGCACCACGG
GTAAATTACCGGTCCCGTGGCCGACCTTGGTGACGACCCTTGGTTACGGCGTGGCGTGTTTTGCCCGTTA
CCCGGACCACATGAAACAGCATGACTTCTTCAAAAGCGCAATGCCGGAAGGTTACGTTCAAGAGCGCACC
ATTAGCTTTAAGGATGATGGCACCTATAAAACCCGTGCGGAAGTTAAATTCGAGGGCGACACCCTGGTGA
ACCGTATTGTGCTGAAGGGCATCGATTTCAAGGAGGACGGAAACATTCTCGGTCACAAGCTGGAATATAA
CTTCAACAGCCACAAGGTGTATATCACTGCGGACAAACAAAAAAATGGCATCAAGGCTAATTTTAAGACT
CGCCATAATGTTGAGGACGGTGGTGTGCAACTGGCTGACCATTACCAGCAGAACACCCCGATTGGTGACG
GTCCGGTTTTGCTGCCAGATAATCACTACCTGAGCCACCAGAGCAAGCTGAGCAAAGATCCGAATGAAAA
AAGAGATCACATGGTTCTGAAAGAGCGTGTTACGGCGGCAGGCATCACCCATGATATGGATGAACTGTAC
AAGGGCGGCAGCGGCGGCTCGGGTGGTTCGGAAAACCTGTATTTTCAGTCAGGTGGCTCCGGTGGTTCTG
GCGGTTCTCGTGGTGTTCCGCATATTGTGATGGTAGATGCGTATAAGCGCTACAAGGGCGGCTCCGGTGG
CTCCGGTGGCTCTCACCACCACCATCACCACTAACTCGAGCACCACCACCACCACCACTGAGATCCGGCT
GCTAACAAAGCCCGAAAGGAAGCTGAGTTGGCTGCTGCCACCGCTGAGCAATAACTAGCATAACCCCTTG
GGGCCTCTAAACGGGTCTTGAGGGGTTTTTTGCTGAAAGGAGGAACTATATCCGGAT
